Addgene plasmid #103304: LSB-hsa-miR-192-5p
Purpose: Used to sense miRNA activity using fluorescence based tools. hsa-miR-192-5p target in 3' UTR of of mKate. miRNA activity can be measured by the repression of mKate2 relative to EBFP2 fluorescent proteins . Plasmid is inherently unstable; please see Depositor Comments
Depositing lab: Ron Weiss. Depositing organization: Massachusetts Institute of Technology. Publication: A mixed antagonistic/synergistic miRNA repression model enables accurate predictions of multi-input miRNA sensor activity. Gam JJ, Babb J, Weiss R. Nat Commun. 2018 Jun 22;9(1):2430. doi: 10.1038/s41467-018-04575-0. PubMed 29934631.
Backbone
  Vector backbone: Low Sensor Backbone (LSB)
  Vector type: Mammalian Expression, Synthetic Biology
Growth in bacteria
  Bacterial resistance: Ampicillin and Kanamycin, 100 & 50 μg/mL
  Growth temperature: 30°C
  Growth strain: NEB Stable
  Copy number: High Copy
Gene/Insert
  Gene/Insert name: hsa-miR-192-5p target
  Species: H. sapiens (human)
  Entrez Gene: MIR192 (a.k.a. MIRN192, miR-192, miRNA192)
  Promoter: EF-1a
  Cloning method: Gibson Cloning
Terms and licenses: Academic/Nonprofit Terms; Industry Terms: Not Available to Industry
Depositor comments: Please note that this plasmid is inherently unstable due to a repeating poly A element. We recommend performing a diagnostic digest on multiple colonies upon receipt. The depositors would like to note the presence of several discrepancies between the depositor sequence and physical plasmid sequence. In particular, the sequences upstream and downstream of the puromycin coding region have 10 bp insertions which do not affect the ability to perform puromycin selection. The sequences for those regions within the physical plasmids are as follows: Upstream of Puro: GAATTCGACCGCCTGTCTCAAGGTGCCACC; Downstream of Puro: GCTTTGAGACTACGCGTGAATTCACTCCTC.
How to cite: LSB-hsa-miR-192-5p was a gift from Ron Weiss (Addgene plasmid # 103304 ; http://n2t.net/addgene:103304 ; RRID:Addgene_103304)
