[The description below was written by a language model from this plasmid's Addgene catalogue record and pLannotate feature annotations shown in this document.]
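Description:
LSB-hsa-miR-192-5p is a mammalian expression and synthetic-biology plasmid built on the Low Sensor Backbone (LSB) and designed as a two-colour fluorescent sensor of microRNA activity. The roughly 11 kb depositor sequence carries a high-copy ColE1/pUC-type origin together with both an ampicillin (β-lactamase) and a kanamycin (aminoglycoside phosphotransferase) resistance gene, so it is maintained in bacteria under dual selection. A puromycin N-acetyltransferase coding sequence followed by a rabbit β-globin polyadenylation signal is also present for selection of mammalian cells. No dedicated mammalian promoter is annotated directly upstream of it in the feature table.

The payload consists of two parallel transcription units, each driven by the human EF-1α core promoter with its intron A and terminated by a β-globin 3' region and poly(A) signal. Gateway attB4, attB1 and attB2 scars flanking the promoters and reporters reflect the modular assembly of these units. One unit expresses the red fluorescent protein mKate2 and, according to the record, carries a target site for human miR-192-5p in its 3' UTR. This site is not annotated as a separate feature but would lie between the mKate2 coding sequence and the poly(A) signal. The other unit expresses the blue protein EBFP2 without a miRNA target and serves as an internal reference. When miR-192-5p is active in a transfected cell, mKate2 output is repressed relative to EBFP2, and the red-to-blue ratio provides a normalised readout of miRNA activity.

The depositor notes that the repeated poly(A) elements make the plasmid inherently unstable. They also note that the physical plasmid differs slightly from the depositor sequence, with short insertions flanking the puromycin coding region that do not impair selection.
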