Features (pLannotate 1.2.2; 28 found; start..end, strand, type, name):
     87..675     -  rep_origin     ori: high-copy-number ColE1/pMB1/pBR322/pUC origin of replication
    846..1706    -  CDS            AmpR: β-lactamase; bla; confers resistance to ampicillin, carbenicillin, and related antibiotics
   1707..1778    -  promoter       AmpR promoter: bla
   1857..2456    +  CDS            PuroR: puromycin N-acetyltransferase; pac from Streptomyces alboniger; confers resistance to puromycin
   2461..2541    +  CDS            HBB (fragment): HBB_PONPY - Experimental evidence at transcript level: Swiss-Prot protein existence level 2. Involved in oxygen transport from the lung to the various peripheral tissues. From Pongo pygmaeus (Bornean orangutan).
   2612..2667    +  polyA_signal   β-globin poly(A) signal: rabbit β-globin polyadenylation signal (Gil and Proudfoot, 1987)
   3646..3666    +  protein_bind   attB4: mutant version of attB; core recombination site for the Gateway® BP reaction BP Clonase™
   3734..3945    +  promoter       EF-1α core promoter: core promoter for human elongation factor EF-1α
   3946..4884    +  intron         EF-1α intron A: intron upstream of the start codon of human EF-1α
   4911..4931    +  protein_bind   attB1: mutant version of attB; core recombination site for the Gateway® BP reaction BP Clonase™
   4951..5646    +  CDS            mKate2: mKate2 is a basic (constitutively fluorescent) red fluorescent protein published in 2009, derived from Entacmaea quadricolor. It is reported to be a rapidly-maturing monomer with moderate acid sensitivity.
   5666..5690    -  protein_bind   attB2: mutant version of attB; recombination site for the Gateway® BP reaction BP Clonase™
   5830..5904    +  CDS            HBB (fragment): HBB_PONPY - Experimental evidence at transcript level: Swiss-Prot protein existence level 2. Involved in oxygen transport from the lung to the various peripheral tissues. From Pongo pygmaeus (Bornean orangutan).
   5975..6030    +  polyA_signal   β-globin poly(A) signal: rabbit β-globin polyadenylation signal (Gil and Proudfoot, 1987)
   6414..6439    +  misc_feature   SA: splice acceptor site
   7111..7131    +  protein_bind   attB4: mutant version of attB; core recombination site for the Gateway® BP reaction BP Clonase™
   7199..7410    +  promoter       EF-1α core promoter: core promoter for human elongation factor EF-1α
   7411..8349    +  intron         EF-1α intron A: intron upstream of the start codon of human EF-1α
   8376..8396    +  protein_bind   attB1: mutant version of attB; core recombination site for the Gateway® BP reaction BP Clonase™
   8407..9123    +  CDS            EBFP2: EBFP2 is a basic (constitutively fluorescent) blue fluorescent protein published in 2007, derived from Aequorea victoria. It is reported to be a rapidly-maturing monomer with moderate acid sensitivity.
   9131..9155    -  protein_bind   attB2: mutant version of attB; recombination site for the Gateway® BP reaction BP Clonase™
   9159..9239    +  CDS            HBB (fragment): HBB_PONPY - Experimental evidence at transcript level: Swiss-Prot protein existence level 2. Involved in oxygen transport from the lung to the various peripheral tissues. From Pongo pygmaeus (Bornean orangutan).
   9310..9365    +  polyA_signal   β-globin poly(A) signal: rabbit β-globin polyadenylation signal (Gil and Proudfoot, 1987)
   9748..9770    -  protein_bind   lac operator (fragment): The lac repressor binds to the lac operator to inhibit transcription in E. coli. This inhibition can be relieved by adding lactose or isopropyl-β-D-thiogalactopyranoside (IPTG). lac repressor encoded by lacI
   9774..9804    -  promoter       lac promoter: promoter for the E. coli lac operon
   9819..9840    -  protein_bind   CAP binding site: CAP binding activates transcription in the presence of cAMP. E. coli catabolite activator protein
   9853..9892    -  CDS            lacI (fragment): lac repressor; lacI; The lac repressor binds to the lac operator to inhibit transcription in E. coli. This inhibition can be relieved by adding lactose or isopropyl-β-D-thiogalactopyranoside (IPTG).
  10065..10874   +  CDS            KanR: aminoglycoside phosphotransferase; aph(3')-Ia; confers resistance to kanamycin in bacteria or G418 (Geneticin®) in eukaryotes
>Addgene plasmid #103304 | LSB-hsa-miR-192-5p | depositor full sequence | sequence record 195657 | Full Sequence
AATTGAGGGGATAACGCAGGAAAGAACATGTGAGCAAAAGGCCAGCAAAAGGCCAGGAACCGTAAAAAGG
CCGCGTTGCTGGCGTTTTTCCATAGGCTCCGCCCCCCTGACGAGCATCACAAAAATCGACGCTCAAGTCA
GAGGTGGCGAAACCCGACAGGACTATAAAGATACCAGGCGTTTCCCCCTGGAAGCTCCCTCGTGCGCTCT
CCTGTTCCGACCCTGCCGCTTACCGGATACCTGTCCGCCTTTCTCCCTTCGGGAAGCGTGGCGCTTTCTC
ATAGCTCACGCTGTAGGTATCTCAGTTCGGTGTAGGTCGTTCGCTCCAAGCTGGGCTGTGTGCACGAACC
CCCCGTTCAGCCCGACCGCTGCGCCTTATCCGGTAACTATCGTCTTGAGTCCAACCCGGTAAGACACGAC
TTATCGCCACTGGCAGCAGCCACTGGTAACAGGATTAGCAGAGCGAGGTATGTAGGCGGTGCTACAGAGT
TCTTGAAGTGGTGGCCTAACTACGGCTACACTAGAAGAACAGTATTTGGTATCTGCGCTCTGCTGAAGCC
AGTTACCTTCGGAAAAAGAGTTGGTAGCTCTTGATCCGGCAAACAAACCACCGCTGGTAGCGGTGGTTTT
TTTGTTTGCAAGCAGCAGATTACGCGCAGAAAAAAAGGATCTCAAGAAGATCCTTTGATCTTTTCTACGG
GGTCTGACGCTCAGTGGAACGAAAACTCACGTTAAGGGATTTTGGTCATGAGATTATCAAAAAGGATCTT
CACCTAGATCCTTTTAAATTAAAAATGAAGTTTTAAATCAATCTAAAGTATATATGAGTAAACTTGGTCT
GACAGTTACCAATGCTTAATCAGTGAGGCACCTATCTCAGCGATCTGTCTATTTCGTTCATCCATAGTTG
CCTGACTCCCCGTCGTGTAGATAACTACGATACGGGAGGGCTTACCATCTGGCCCCAGTGCTGCAATGAT
ACCGCGAGAACCACGCTCACCGGCTCCAGATTTATCAGCAATAAACCAGCCAGCCGGAAGGGCCGAGCGC
AGAAGTGGTCCTGCAACTTTATCCGCCTCCATCCAGTCTATTAATTGTTGCCGGGAAGCTAGAGTAAGTA
GTTCGCCAGTTAATAGTTTGCGCAACGTTGTTGCCATTGCTACAGGCATCGTGGTGTCACGCTCGTCGTT
TGGTATGGCTTCATTCAGCTCCGGTTCCCAACGATCAAGGCGAGTTACATGATCCCCCATGTTGTGCAAA
AAAGCGGTTAGCTCCTTCGGTCCTCCGATCGTTGTCAGAAGTAAGTTGGCCGCAGTGTTATCACTCATGG
TTATGGCAGCACTGCATAATTCTCTTACTGTCATGCCATCCGTAAGATGCTTTTCTGTGACTGGTGAGTA
CTCAACCAAGTCATTCTGAGAATAGTGTATGCGGCGACCGAGTTGCTCTTGCCCGGCGTCAATACGGGAT
AATACCGCGCCACATAGCAGAACTTTAAAAGTGCTCATCATTGGAAAACGTTCTTCGGGGCGAAAACTCT
CAAGGATCTTACCGCTGTTGAGATCCAGTTCGATGTAACCCACTCGTGCACCCAACTGATCTTCAGCATC
TTTTACTTTCACCAGCGTTTCTGGGTGAGCAAAAACAGGAAGGCAAAATGCCGCAAAAAAGGGAATAAGG
GCGACACGGAAATGTTGAATACTCATACTCTTCCTTTTTCAATATTATTGAAGCATTTATCAGGGTTATT
GTCTCATGAGCGGATACATATTTGAATGTAGCTCCGAATTTCTCGAGGGCTTGTCGACGACGGCGGTCTC
CGTCGTCAGGATCATGAATTCGACCCGCCTGCCACCATGACCGAGTACAAGCCCACGGTGCGCCTCGCCA
CCCGCGACGACGTCCCCCGGGCCGTACGCACCCTCGCCGCCGCGTTCGCCGACTACCCCGCCACGCGCCA
CACCGTCGACCCGGACCGCCACATCGAGCGGGTCACCGAGCTGCAAGAACTCTTCCTCACGCGCGTCGGG
CTCGACATCGGCAAGGTGTGGGTCGCGGACGACGGCGCCGCGGTGGCGGTCTGGACCACGCCGGAGAGCG
TCGAAGCGGGGGCGGTGTTCGCCGAGATCGGCCCGCGCATGGCCGAGTTGAGCGGTTCCCGGCTGGCCGC
GCAGCAACAGATGGAAGGCCTCCTGGCGCCGCACCGGCCCAAGGAGCCCGCGTGGTTCCTGGCCACCGTC
GGCGTCTCGCCCGACCACCAGGGCAAGGGTCTGGGCAGCGCCGTCGTGCTCCCCGGAGTGGAGGCGGCCG
AGCGCGCCGGGGTGCCCGCCTTCCTGGAGACATCCGCGCCCCGCAACCTCCCCTTCTACGAGCGGCTCGG
CTTCACCGTCACCGCCGACGTCGAGGTGCCCGAAGGACCGCGCACCTGGTGCATGACCCGCAAGCCCGGT
GCCTGATACGCGTGAATTCACTCCTCAGGTGCAGGCTGCCTATCAGAAGGTGGTGGCTGGTGTGGCCAAT
GCCCTGGCTCACAAATACCACTGAGATCTTTTTCCCTCTGCCAAAAATTATGGGGACATCATGAAGCCCC
TTGAGCATCTGACTTCTGGCTAATAAAGGAAATTTATTTTCATTGCAATAGTGTGTTGGAATTTTTTGTG
TCTCTCACTCGGAAGGACATATGGGAGGGCAAATCATTTAAAACATCAGAATGAGTATTTGGTTTAGAGT
TTGGCAACATATGCCCATATGCTGGCTGCCATGAACAAAGGTTGGCTATAAAGAGGTCATCAGTATATGA
AACAGCCCCCTGCTGTCCATTCCTTATTCCATAGAAAAGCCTTGACTTGAGGTTAGATTTTTTTTATATT
TTGTTTTGTGTTATTTTTTTCTTTAACATCCCTAAAATTTTCCTTACATGTTTTACTAGCCAGATTTTTC
CTCCTCTCCTGACTACTCCCAGTCATAGCTGTCCCTCTTCTCTTATGGAGATCCCTCGACCTGCAGCCCA
AGCTTGAATTCTCTAGAATTACCCTGTTATCCCTATGCTTGGTTTACCGAGCTCTTATTGGTTTTCAAAC
TTCATTGACTGTGCCCAACGCGCCTGGGAGCTCACGGGGACAGCCCCCCCCCAAAGCCCCCAGGGATGTA
ATTACGTCCCTCCCCCGCTAGGGGGCAGCAGCGAGCCGCCCGGGGCTCCGCTCCGGTCCGGCGCTCCCCC
CGCATCCCCGAGCCGGCAGCGTGCGGGGACAGCCCGGGCACGGGGAAGGTGGCACGGGATCGCTTTCCTC
TGAACGCTTCTCGCTGCTCTTTGAGCCTGCAGACACCTGGGGGGATACGGGGAAAAAGCTAGGCTGAAAG
ACCGGTTCTTAGAATGACACGCGCCTGGGAGCTCACGGGGACAGCCCCCCCCCAAAGCCCCCAGGGATGT
AATTACGTCCCTCCCCCGCTAGGGGGCAGCAGCGAGCCGCCCGGGGCTCCGCTCCGGTCCGGCGCTCCCC
CCGCATCCCCGAGCCGGCAGCGTGCGGGGACAGCCCGGGCACGGGGAAGGTGGCACGGGATCGCTTTCCT
CTGAACGCTTCTCGCTGCTCTTTGAGCCTGCAGACACCTGGGGGGATACGGGGAAAAAGCTAACTTCTGA
GACGACAACTTTGTATAGAAAAGTTGGCTCCGAATTCGCCCTTGACAGCAGAGATCCAGTTTGGTTAATT
AATTGGCTCCGGTGCCCGTCAGTGGGCAGAGCGCACATCGCCCACAGTCCCCGAGAAGTTGTGGGGAGGG
GTCGGCAATTGAACCGGTGCCTAGAGAAGGTGGCGCGGGGTAAACTGGGAAAGTGATGTCGTGTACTGGC
TCCGCCTTTTTCCCGAGGGTGGGGGAGAACCGTATATAAGTGCAGTAGTCGCCGTGAACGTTCTTTTTCG
CAACGGGTTTGCCGCCAGAACACAGGTAAGTGCCGTGTGTGGTTCCCGCGGGCCTGGCCTCTTTACGGGT
TATGGCCCTTGCGTGCCTTGAATTACTTCCACCTGGCTGCAGTACGTGATTCTTGATCCCGAGCTTCGGG
TTGGAAGTGGGTGGGAGAGTTCGAGGCCTTGCGCTTAAGGAGCCCCTTCGCCTCGTGCTTGAGTTGAGGC
CTGGCCTGGGCGCTGGGGCCGCCGCGTGCGAATCTGGTGGCACCTTCGCGCCTGTCTCGCTGCTTTCGAT
AAGTCTCTAGCCATTTAAAATTTTTGATGACCTGCTGCGACGCTTTTTTTCTGGCAAGATAGTCTTGTAA
ATGCGGGCCAAGATCTGCACACTGGTATTTCGGTTTTTGGGGCCGCGGGCGGCGACGGGGCCCGTGCGTC
CCAGCGCACATGTTCGGCGAGGCGGGGCCTGCGAGCGCGGCCACCGAGAATCGGACGGGGGTAGTCTCAA
GCTGGCCGGCCTGCTCTGGTGCCTGGCCTCGCGCCGCCGTGTATCGCCCCGCCCTGGGCGGCAAGGCTGG
CCCGGTCGGCACCAGTTGCGTGAGCGGAAAGATGGCCGCTTCCCGGCCCTGCTGCAGGGAGCTCAAAATG
GAGGACGCGGCGCTCGGGAGAGCGGGCGGGTGAGTCACCCACACAAAGGAAAAGGGCCTTTCCGTCCTCA
GCCGTCGCTTCATGTGACTCCACGGAGTACCGGGCGCCGTCCAGGCACCTCGATTAGTTCTCGAGCTTTT
GGAGTACGTCGTCTTTAGGTTGGGGGGAGGGGTTTTATGCGATGGAGTTTCCCCACACTGAGTGGGTGGA
GACTGAAGTTAGGCCAGCTTGGCACTTGATGTAATTCTCCTTGGAATTTGCCCTTTTTGAGTTTGGATCT
TGGTTCATTCTCAAGCCTCAGACAGTGGTTCAAAGTTTTTTTCTTCCATTTCAGGTGTCGTGAGAAGGGC
GAATTCGACCCAAGTTTGTACAAAAAAGCAGGCTGGATCCAGGTGCCACCATGGTGAGCGAGCTGATTAA
GGAGAACATGCACATGAAGCTGTACATGGAGGGCACCGTGAACAACCACCACTTCAAGTGCACATCCGAG
GGCGAAGGCAAGCCCTACGAGGGCACCCAGACCATGAGAATCAAGGCGGTCGAGGGCGGCCCTCTCCCCT
TCGCCTTCGACATCCTGGCTACCAGCTTCATGTACGGCAGCAAAACCTTCATCAACCACACCCAGGGCAT
CCCCGACTTCTTTAAGCAGTCCTTCCCCGAGGGCTTCACATGGGAGAGAGTCACCACATACGAAGATGGG
GGCGTGCTGACCGCTACCCAGGACACCAGCCTCCAGGACGGCTGCCTCATCTACAACGTCAAGATCAGAG
GGGTGAACTTCCCATCCAACGGCCCTGTGATGCAGAAGAAAACACTCGGCTGGGAGGCCTCCACCGAGAC
ACTGTACCCCGCTGACGGCGGCCTGGAAGGCAGAGCCGACATGGCCCTGAAGCTCGTGGGCGGGGGCCAC
CTGATCTGCAACCTTAAGACCACATACAGATCCAAGAAACCCGCTAAGAACCTCAAGATGCCCGGCGTCT
ACTATGTGGACAGGAGACTGGAAAGAATCAAGGAGGCCGACAAAGAGACATACGTCGAGCAGCACGAGGT
GGCTGTGGCCAGATACTGCGACCTCCCTAGCAAACTGGGGCACAAACTTAATTGAGAATTCTACCACCCA
GCTTTCTTGTACAAAGTGGTACGTCTCAAGACCAGAGGTCTCTGCTTCCTCTCGGGGCTGTCAATTCATA
GGTCAGGGCTGTCAATTCATAGGTCAGGGCTGTCAATTCATAGGTCAGGGCTGTCAATTCATAGGTCAGC
AACCAGAAGAGACCTGTGCTTCACTCCTCAGGTGCAGGCTGCCTATCAGAAGGTGGTGGCTGGTGTGGCC
AATGCCCTGGCTCACAAATACCACTGAGATCTTTTTCCCTCTGCCAAAAATTATGGGGACATCATGAAGC
CCCTTGAGCATCTGACTTCTGGCTAATAAAGGAAATTTATTTTCATTGCAATAGTGTGTTGGAATTTTTT
GTGTCTCTCACTCGGAAGGACATATGGGAGGGCAAATCATTTAAAACATCAGAATGAGTATTTGGTTTAG
AGTTTGGCAACATATGCCCATATGCTGGCTGCCATGAACAAAGGTTGGCTATAAAGAGGTCATCAGTATA
TGAAACAGCCCCCTGCTGTCCATTCCTTATTCCATAGAAAAGCCTTGACTTGAGGTTAGATTTTTTTTAT
ATTTTGTTTTGTGTTATTTTTTTCTTTAACATCCCTAAAATTTTCCTTACATGTTTTACTAGCCAGATTT
TTCCTCCTCTCCTGACTACTCCCAGTCATAGCTGTCCCTCTTCTCTTATGGAGATCCCGAGCGGTGCGTT
TTTATGCTTGTAGTATTGTATAATGTTTTTAAGATCCAAGCTTCTGACCTCTTCTCTTCCTCCCACAGGG
CCTCGAGACAATTGCATCGATGGTACCAGTGAAAGTCTGCAATGAATTCGAGTTGGCGCGCCTGTCATTC
TAAATCTCTCTTTCAGCCTAAAGCTTTTTCCCCGTATCCCCCCAGGTGTCTGCAGGCTCAAAGAGCAGCG
AGAAGCGTTCAGAGGAAAGCGATCCCGTGCCACCTTCCCCGTGCCCGGGCTGTCCCCGCACGCTGCCGGC
TCGGGGATGCGGGGGGAGCGCCGGACCGGAGCGGAGCCCCGGGCGGCTCGCTGCTGCCCCCTAGCGGGGG
AGGGACGTAATTACATCCCTGGGGGCTTTGGGAGGGGGCTGTCCCCGTGAGCTCCCAGGCGCGCCTGTCA
TTCTAAATCTCTCTTTCAGCCTAAAGCTTTTTCCCCGTATCCCCCCAGGTGTCTGCAGGCTCAAAGAGCA
GCGAGAAGCGTTCAGAGGAAAGCGATCCCGTGCCACCTTCCCCGTGCCCGGGCTGTCCCCGCACGCTGCC
GGCTCGGGGATGCGGGGGGAGCGCCGGACCGGAGCGGAGCCCCGGGCGGCTCGCTGCTGCCCCCTAGCGG
GGGAGGGACGTAATTACATCCCTGGGGGCTTTGGGGGGGGGCTGTCCCCGTGAGCTCCCAGGCGCGCCAA
CTCGGTACCGTATCGATGTCGACGTTAACGCTAGTGATATCAACTTTGTATAGAAAAGTTGGCTCCGAAT
TCGCCCTTGACAGCAGAGATCCAGTTTGGTTAATTAATTGGCTCCGGTGCCCGTCAGTGGGCAGAGCGCA
CATCGCCCACAGTCCCCGAGAAGTTGTGGGGAGGGGTCGGCAATTGAACCGGTGCCTAGAGAAGGTGGCG
CGGGGTAAACTGGGAAAGTGATGTCGTGTACTGGCTCCGCCTTTTTCCCGAGGGTGGGGGAGAACCGTAT
ATAAGTGCAGTAGTCGCCGTGAACGTTCTTTTTCGCAACGGGTTTGCCGCCAGAACACAGGTAAGTGCCG
TGTGTGGTTCCCGCGGGCCTGGCCTCTTTACGGGTTATGGCCCTTGCGTGCCTTGAATTACTTCCACCTG
GCTGCAGTACGTGATTCTTGATCCCGAGCTTCGGGTTGGAAGTGGGTGGGAGAGTTCGAGGCCTTGCGCT
TAAGGAGCCCCTTCGCCTCGTGCTTGAGTTGAGGCCTGGCCTGGGCGCTGGGGCCGCCGCGTGCGAATCT
GGTGGCACCTTCGCGCCTGTCTCGCTGCTTTCGATAAGTCTCTAGCCATTTAAAATTTTTGATGACCTGC
TGCGACGCTTTTTTTCTGGCAAGATAGTCTTGTAAATGCGGGCCAAGATCTGCACACTGGTATTTCGGTT
TTTGGGGCCGCGGGCGGCGACGGGGCCCGTGCGTCCCAGCGCACATGTTCGGCGAGGCGGGGCCTGCGAG
CGCGGCCACCGAGAATCGGACGGGGGTAGTCTCAAGCTGGCCGGCCTGCTCTGGTGCCTGGCCTCGCGCC
GCCGTGTATCGCCCCGCCCTGGGCGGCAAGGCTGGCCCGGTCGGCACCAGTTGCGTGAGCGGAAAGATGG
CCGCTTCCCGGCCCTGCTGCAGGGAGCTCAAAATGGAGGACGCGGCGCTCGGGAGAGCGGGCGGGTGAGT
CACCCACACAAAGGAAAAGGGCCTTTCCGTCCTCAGCCGTCGCTTCATGTGACTCCACGGAGTACCGGGC
GCCGTCCAGGCACCTCGATTAGTTCTCGAGCTTTTGGAGTACGTCGTCTTTAGGTTGGGGGGAGGGGTTT
TATGCGATGGAGTTTCCCCACACTGAGTGGGTGGAGACTGAAGTTAGGCCAGCTTGGCACTTGATGTAAT
TCTCCTTGGAATTTGCCCTTTTTGAGTTTGGATCTTGGTTCATTCTCAAGCCTCAGACAGTGGTTCAAAG
TTTTTTTCTTCCATTTCAGGTGTCGTGAGAAGGGCGAATTCGACCCAAGTTTGTACAAAAAAGCAGGCTC
GCCACCATGGTGAGCAAGGGCGAGGAGCTGTTCACCGGGGTGGTGCCCATCCTGGTCGAGCTGGACGGCG
ACGTAAACGGCCACAAGTTCAGCGTGAGGGGCGAGGGCGAGGGCGATGCCACCAACGGCAAGCTGACCCT
GAAGTTCATCTGCACCACCGGCAAGCTGCCCGTGCCCTGGCCCACCCTCGTGACCACCCTGAGCCACGGC
GTGCAGTGCTTCGCCCGCTACCCCGACCACATGAAGCAGCACGACTTCTTCAAGTCCGCCATGCCCGAAG
GCTACGTCCAGGAGCGCACCATCTTCTTCAAGGACGACGGCACCTACAAGACCCGCGCCGAGGTGAAGTT
CGAGGGCGACACCCTAGTGAACCGCATCGAGCTGAAGGGCGTCGACTTCAAGGAGGACGGCAACATCCTG
GGGCACAAGCTGGAGTACAACTTCAACAGCCACAACATCTATATCATGGCCGTCAAGCAGAAGAACGGCA
TCAAGGTGAACTTCAAGATCCGCCACAACGTGGAGGACGGCAGCGTGCAGCTCGCCGACCACTACCAGCA
GAACACCCCCATCGGCGACGGCCCCGTGCTGCTGCCCGACAGCCACTACCTGAGCACCCAGTCCGTGCTG
AGCAAAGACCCCAACGAGAAGCGCGATCACATGGTCCTGCTGGAGTTCCGCACCGCCGCCGGGATCACTC
TCGGCATGGACGAGCTGTACAAGTAATACCACCCAGCTTTCTTGTACAAAGTGGTACGCGTGAATTCACT
CCTCAGGTGCAGGCTGCCTATCAGAAGGTGGTGGCTGGTGTGGCCAATGCCCTGGCTCACAAATACCACT
GAGATCTTTTTCCCTCTGCCAAAAATTATGGGGACATCATGAAGCCCCTTGAGCATCTGACTTCTGGCTA
ATAAAGGAAATTTATTTTCATTGCAATAGTGTGTTGGAATTTTTTGTGTCTCTCACTCGGAAGGACATAT
GGGAGGGCAAATCATTTAAAACATCAGAATGAGTATTTGGTTTAGAGTTTGGCAACATATGCCCATATGC
TGGCTGCCATGAACAAAGGTTGGCTATAAAGAGGTCATCAGTATATGAAACAGCCCCCTGCTGTCCATTC
CTTATTCCATAGAAAAGCCTTGACTTGAGGTTAGATTTTTTTTATATTTTGTTTTGTGTTATTTTTTTCT
TTAACATCCCTAAAATTTTCCTTACATGTTTTACTAGCCAGATTTTTCCTCCTCTCCTGACTACTCCCAG
TCATAGCTGTCCCTCTTCTCTTATGGAGATCCCTCGACCTGCAGCCCAAGCTTGGCGTAATCATGGTCAT
AGCTGTTTCCTGTGTGAAATTGTTATCCGCTCACAATTCCACACAACATACGAGCCGGAAGCATAAAGTG
TAAAGCCTGGGGTGCCTAATGAGTGAGCTAACTCACATTAATTGCGTTGCGCTCACTGCCCGCTTTCCAG
TCGGGAAACCTGTCGTGCCAGCGGATCGACAGTACTAAGCTTGGTCTAATACCCAATCTCTCGTCTTATC
CAGATGTTTTATACGCCTCTGGCCCGTGTCTCAAAATCTCTGATGTTACATTGCACAAGATAAAATAATA
TCATCATGAACAATAAAACTGTCTGCTTACATAAACAGTAATACAAGGGGTGTTATGAGCCATATTCAAC
GGGAAACGTCGAGGCCGCGATTAAATTCCAACATGGATGCTGATTTATATGGGTATAAATGGGCTCGCGA
TAATGTCGGGCAATCAGGTGCGACAATCTATCGCTTGTATGGGAAGCCCGATGCGCCAGAGTTGTTTCTG
AAACATGGCAAAGGTAGCGTTGCCAATGATGTTACAGATGAGATGGTCAGACTAAACTGGCTGACGGAAT
TTATGCCTCTTCCGACCATCAAGCATTTTATCCGTACTCCTGATGATGCATGGTTACTCACCACTGCGAT
CCCCGGAAAAACAGCATTCCAGGTATTAGAAGAATATCCTGATTCAGGTGAAAATATTGTTGATGCGCTG
GCAGTGTTCCTGCGCCGGTTGCATTCGATTCCTGTTTGTAATTGTCCTTTTAACAGCGATCGCGTATTTC
GTCTCGCTCAGGCGCAATCACGAATGAATAACGGTTTGGTTGATGCGAGTGATTTTGATGACGAGCGTAA
TGGCTGGCCTGTTGAACAAGTCTGGAAAGAAATGCATAAACTTTTGCCATTCTCACCGGATTCAGTCGTC
ACTCATGGTGATTTCTCACTTGATAACCTTATTTTTGACGAGGGGAAATTAATAGGTTGTATTGATGTTG
GACGAGTCGGAATCGCAGACCGATACCAGGATCTTGCCATCCTATGGAACTGCCTCGGTGAGTTTTCTCC
TTCATTACAGAAACGGCTTTTTCAAAAATATGGTATTGATAATCCTGATATGAATAAATTGCAGTTTCAT
TTGATGCTCGATGAGTTTTTCTAATCAGAATTGGTTAATTGGTTGTAACACTGGCAGAGCATTACGCTGA
CTTGACGGGACGGCGCAAGCTCATGACCAAAATCCCTTAACGTGAGTTACGCGTCGTTCCACTGAGCGTC
AGAGGTATCACTAGTATTACAGAGGTAAGTTATAACAGTCGCCTAACCC
