>Addgene plasmid #103304 | LSB-hsa-miR-192-5p | depositor partial sequence | sequence record 195658 | hsa-miR-192-5p target
GGCTGTCAATTCATAGGTCAG
