>Addgene plasmid #103304 | LSB-hsa-miR-192-5p | addgene partial sequence | sequence record 270567 | mKate2-F 5'-ACCCGCTAAGAACCTCAAGA-3'
TCAAGGAGGCCGACAAAGAGACATACGTCGAGCAGCACGAGGTGGCTGTGGCCAGATACTGCGACCTCCC
TAGCAAACTGGGGCACAAACTTAATTGAGAATTCTACCACCCAGCTTTCTTGTACAAAGTGGTACGTCTC
AAGACCAGAGGTCTCTGCTTCCTCTCGGGGCTGTCAATTCATAGGTCAGGGCTGTCAATTCATAGGTCAG
GGCTGTCAATTCATAGGTCAGGGCTGTCAATTCATAGGTCAGCAACCAGAAGAGACCTGTGCTTCACTCC
TCAGGTGCAGGCTGCCTATCAGAAGGTGGTGGCTGGTGTGGCCAATGCCCTGGCTCACAAATACCACTGA
GATCTTTTTCCCTCTGCCAAAAATTATGGGGACATCATGAAGCCCCTTGAGCATCTGACTTCTGGCTAAT
AAAGGAAATTTATTTTCATTGCAATAGTGTGTTGGAATTTTTTGTGTCTCTCACTCGGAAGGACATATGG
GAGGGCAAATCATTTAAAACATCAGAATGAGTATTTGGTTTAGAGTTTGGCAACATATGCCCATATGCTG
GCTGCCATGAACAAAGGTTGGCTATAAAGAGGTCATCAGTATATGAAACAGCCCCCTGCTGTCCATTCCT
TATTCCATAGAAAA
